>Addgene plasmid #35506 | pAAV-CaMKIIa-hChR2(E123A)-mCherry | addgene full sequence | sequence record 200275 | Addgene NGS Result
TTACAGGCGTGAACCACTGCTCCCTTCCCTGTCCTTCTGATTTTGTAGGTAACCACGTGCGGACCGAGCG
GCCGCAGGAACCCCTAGTGATGGAGTTGGCCACTCCCTCTCTGCGCGCTCGCTCGCTCACTGAGGCCGGG
CGACCAAAGGTCGCCCGACGCCCGGGCTTTGCCCGGGCGGCCTCAGTGAGCGAGCGAGCGCGCAGCTGCC
TGCAGGGGCGCCTGATGCGGTATTTTCTCCTTACGCATCTGTGCGGTATTTCACACCGCATA
[95 nt withheld, positions 273-367]
T
[46 nt withheld, positions 369-414]
C
[141 nt withheld, positions 416-556]
CCTTTGACGTTGGAGTCCACGTTCTTT
[37 nt withheld, positions 584-620]
ACTCTATCTCGGGCTATTCTTTTGATTTATAAGGGATTTTGCCGATTTCGGTCTATTGGTTAAAAAATGA
GCTGATTTAACAAAAATTTAACGCGAATTTTAACAAAATATTAACGTTTACAATTTTATGGTGCACTCTC
AGTACAATCTGCTCTGATGCCGCATAGTTAAGCCAGCCCCGACACCCGCCAACACCCGCTGACGCGCCCT
GACGGGCTTGTCTGCTCCCGGCATCCGCTTACAGACAAGCTGTGACCGTCTCCGGGAGCTGCATGTGTCA
GAGGTTTTCACCGTCATCACCGAAACGCGCGAGACGAAAGGGCCTCGTGATACGCCTATTTTTATAGGTT
AATGTCATGATAATAATGGTTTCTTAGACGTCAGGTGGCACTTTTCGGGGAAATGTGCGCGGAACCCCTA
TTTGTTTATTTTTCTAAATACATTCAAATATGTATCCGCTCATGAGACAATAACCCTGATAAATGCTTCA
ATAATATTGAAAAAGGAAGAGTATGAGTATTCAACATTTCCGTGTCGCCCTTATTCCCTTTTTTGCGGCA
TTTTGCCTTCCTGTTTTTGCTCACCCAGAAACGCTGGTGAAAGTAAAAGATGCTGAAGATCAGTTGGGTG
CACGAGTGGGTTACATCGAACTGGATCTCAACAGCGGTAAGATCCTTGAGAGTTTTCGCCCCGAAGAACG
TTTTCCAATGATGAGCACTTTTAAAGTTCTGCTATGTGGCGCGGTATTATCCCGTATTGACGCCGGGCAA
GAGCAACTCGGTCGCCGCATACACTATTCTCAGAATGACTTGGTTGAGTACTCACCAGTCACAGAAAAGC
ATCTTACGGATGGCATGACAGTAAGAGAATTATGCAGTGCTGCCATAACCATGAGTGATAACACTGCGGC
CAACTTACTTCTGACAACGATCGGAGGACCGAAGGAGCTAACCGCTTTTTTGCACAACATGGGGGATCAT
GTAACTCGCCTTGATCGTTGGGAACCGGAGCTGAATGAAGCCATACCAAACGACGAGCGTGACACCACGA
TGCCTGTAGCAATGGCAACAACGTTGCGCAAACTATTAACTGGCGAACTACTTACTCTAGCTTCCCGGCA
ACAATTAATAGACTGGATGGAGGCGGATAAAGTTGCAGGACCACTTCTGCGCTCGGCCCTTCCGGCTGGC
TGGTTTATTGCTGATAAATCTGGAGCCGGTGAGCGTGGGTCTCGCGGTATCATTGCAGCACTGGGGCCAG
ATGGTAAGCCCTCCCGTATCGTAGTTATCTACACGACGGGGAGTCAGGCAACTATGGATGAACGAAATAG
ACAGATCGCTGAGATAGGTGCCTCACTGATTAAGCATTGGTAACTGTCAGACCAAGTTTACTCATATATA
CTTTAGATTGATTTAAAACTTCATTTTTAATTTAAAAGGATCTAGGTGAAGATCCTTTTTGATAATCTCA
TGACCAAAATCCCTTAACGTGAGTTTTCGTTCCACTGAGCGTCAGACCCCGTAGAAAAGATCAAAGGATC
TTCTTGAGATCCTTTTTTTCTGCGCGTAATCTGCTGCTTGCAAACAAAAAAACCACCGCTACCAGCGGTG
GTTTGTTTGCCGGATCAAGAGCTACCAACTCTTTTTCCGAAGGTAACTGGCTTCAGCAGAGCGCAGATAC
CAAATACTGTTCTTCTAGTGTAGCCGTAGTTAGGCCACCACTTCAAGAACTCTGTAGCACCGCCTACATA
CCTCGCTCTGCTAATCCTGTTACCAGTGGCTGCTGCCAGTGGCGATAAGTCGTGTCTTACCGGGTTGGAC
TCAAGACGATAGTTACCGGATAAGGCGCAGCGGTCGGGCTGAACGGGGGGTTCGTGCACACAGCCCAGCT
TGGAGCGAACGACCTACACCGAACTGAGATACCTACAGCGTGAGCTATGAGAAAGCGCCACGCTTCCCGA
AGGGAGAAAGGCGGACAGGTATCCGGTAAGCGGCAGGGTCGGAACAGGAGAGCGCACGAGGGAGCTTCCA
GGGGGAAACGCCTGGTATCTTTATAGTCCTGTCGGGTTTCGCCACCTCTGACTTGAGCGTCGATTTTTGT
GATGCTCGTCAGGGGGGCGGAGCCTATGGAAAAACGCCAGCAACGCGGCCTTTTTACGGTTCCTGGCCTT
TTGCTGGCCTTTTGCTCACATGTCCTGCAGGCAGCTGCGCGCTCGCTCGCTCACTGAGGCCGCCCGGGCG
TCGGGCGACCTTTGGTCGCCCGGCCTCAGTGAGCGAGCGAGCGCGCAGAGAGGGAGTGGCCAACTCCATC
ACTAGGGGTTCCTGCGGCCGCACGCGTTTAACATTATGGCCTTAGGTCACTTCATCTCCATGGGGTTCTT
CTTCTGATTTTCTAGAAAATGAGATGGGGGTGCAGAGAGCTTCCTCAGTGACCTGCCCAGGGTCACATCA
GAAATGTCAGAGCTAGAACTTGAACTCAGATTACTAATCTTAAATTCCATGCCTTGGGGGCATGCAAGTA
CGATATACAGAAGGAGTGAACTCATTAGGGCAGATGACCAATGAGTTTAGGAAAGAAGAGTCCAGGGCAG
GGTACATCTACACCACCCGCCCAGCCCTGGGTGAGTCCAGCCACGTTCACCTCATTATAGTTGCCTCTCT
CCAGTCCTACCTTGACGGGAAGCACAAGCAGAAACTGGGACAGGAGCCCCAGGAGACCAAATCTTCATGG
TCCCTCTGGGAGGATGGGTGGGGAGAGCTGTGGCAGAGGCCTCAGGAGGGGCCCTGCTGCTCAGTGGTGA
CAGATAGGGGTGAGAAAGCAGACAGAGTCATTCCGTCAGCATTCTGGGTCTGTTTGGTACTTCTTCTCAC
GCTAAGGTGGCGGTGTGATATGCACAATGGCTAAAAAGCAGGGAGAGCTGGAAAGAAACAAGGACAGAGA
CAGAGGCCAAGTCAACCAGACCAATTCCCAGAGGAAGCAAAGAAACCATTACAGAGACTACAAGGGGGAA
GGGAAGGAGAGATGAATTAGCTTCCCCTGTAAACCTTAGAACCCAGCTGTTGCCAGGGCAACGGGGCAAT
ACCTGTCTCTTCAGAGGAGATGAAGTTGCCAGGGTAACTACATCCTGTCTTTCTCAAGGACCATCCCAGA
ATGTGGCACCCACTAGCCGTTACCATAGCAACTGCCTCTTTGCCCCACTTAATCCCATCCCGTCTGTTAA
AAGGGCCCTATAGTTGGAGGTGGGGGAGGTAGGAAGAGCGATGATCACTTGTGGACTAAGTTTGTTCGCA
TCCCCTTCTCCAACCCCCTCAGTACATCACCCTGGGGGAACAGGGTCCACTTGCTCCTGGGCCCACACAG
TCCTGCAGTATTGTGTATATAAGGCCAGGGCAAAGAGGAGCAGGTTTTAAAGTGAAAGGCAGGCAGGTGT
TGGGGAGGCAGTTACCGGGGCAACGGGAACAGGGCGTTTCGGAGGTGGTTGCCATGGGGACCTGGATGCT
GACGAAGGCTCGCGAGGCTGTGAGCAGCCACAGTGCCCTGCTCAGAAGCCCCAAGCTCGTCAGTCAAGCC
GGTTCTCCGTTTGCACTCAGGAGCACGGGCAGGCGAGTGGCCCCTAGTTCTGGGGGCAGCTCTAGAGCGG
TACCGGATCCCCGGGTACCGGTGCCACCATGGATTATGGAGGCGCTTTGTCTGCCGTCGGACGCGAACTT
TTGTTCGTTACTAATCCTGTGGTGGTGAACGGGTCCGTCCTGGTCCCTGAGGATCAATGTTACTGTGCCG
GATGGATTGAATCTCGCGGCACGAACGGCGCTCAGACCGCGTCAAATGTCCTGCAGTGGCTTGCAGCAGG
ATTCAGCATTTTGCTGCTGATGTTCTATGCCTACCAAACCTGGAAATCTACATGCGGCTGGGAGGAGATC
TATGTGTGCGCCATTGAAATGGTTAAGGTGATTCTCGAGTTCTTTTTTGAGTTTAAGAATCCCTCTATGC
TCTACCTTGCCACAGGACACCGGGTGCAGTGGCTGCGCTATGCAGCCTGGCTGCTCACTTGTCCTGTCAT
CCTTATCCACCTGAGCAACCTCACCGGCCTGAGCAACGACTACAGCAGGAGAACCATGGGACTCCTTGTC
TCAGACATCGGGACTATCGTGTGGGGGGCTACCAGCGCCATGGCAACCGGCTATGTTAAAGTCATCTTCT
TTTGTCTTGGATTGTGCTATGGCGCGAACACATTTTTTCACGCCGCCAAAGCATATATCGAGGGTTATCA
TACTGTGCCAAAGGGTCGGTGCCGCCAGGTCGTGACCGGCATGGCATGGCTGTTTTTCGTGAGCTGGGGT
ATGTTCCCAATTCTCTTCATTTTGGGGCCCGAAGGTTTTGGCGTCCTGAGCGTCTATGGCTCCACCGTAG
GTCACACGATTATTGATCTGATGAGTAAAAATTGTTGGGGGTTGTTGGGACACTACCTGCGCGTCCTGAT
CCACGAGCACATATTGATTCACGGAGATATCCGCAAAACCACCAAACTGAACATCGGCGGAACGGAGATC
GAGGTCGAGACTCTCGTCGAAGACGAAGCCGAGGCCGGAGCCGTGCCAGCGGCCGCCGTGAGCAAGGGCG
AGGAGGATAACATGGCCATCATCAAGGAGTTCATGCGCTTCAAGGTGCACATGGAGGGCTCCGTGAACGG
CCACGAGTTCGAGATCGAGGGCGAGGGCGAGGGCCGCCCCTACGAGGGCACCCAGACCGCCAAGCTGAAG
GTGACCAAGGGTGGCCCCCTGCCCTTCGCCTGGGACATCCTGTCCCCTCAGTTCATGTACGGCTCCAAGG
CCTACGTGAAGCACCCCGCCGACATCCCCGACTACTTGAAGCTGTCCTTCCCCGAGGGCTTCAAGTGGGA
GCGCGTGATGAACTTCGAGGACGGCGGCGTGGTGACCGTGACCCAGGACTCCTCCCTGCAGGACGGCGAG
TTCATCTACAAGGTGAAGCTGCGCGGCACCAACTTCCCCTCCGACGGCCCCGTAATGCAGAAGAAGACCA
TGGGCTGGGAGGCCTCCTCCGAGCGGATGTACCCCGAGGACGGCGCCCTGAAGGGCGAGATCAAGCAGAG
GCTGAAGCTGAAGGACGGCGGCCACTACGACGCTGAGGTCAAGACCACCTACAAGGCCAAGAAGCCCGTG
CAGCTGCCCGGCGCCTACAACGTCAACATCAAGTTGGACATCACCTCCCACAACGAGGACTACACCATCG
TGGAACAGTACGAACGCGCCGAGGGCCGCCACTCCACCGGCGGCATGGACGAGCTGTACAAGTAAGAATT
CGATATCAAGCTTATCGATAATCAACCTCTGGATTACAAAATTTGTGAAAGATTGACTGGTATTCTTAAC
TATGTTGCTCCTTTTACGCTATGTGGATACGCTGCTTTAATGCCTTTGTATCATGCTATTGCTTCCCGTA
TGGCTTTCATTTTCTCCTCCTTGTATAAATCCTGGTTGCTGTCTCTTTATGAGGAGTTGTGGCCCGTTGT
CAGGCAACGTGGCGTGGTGTGCACTGTGTTTGCTGACGCAACCCCCACTGGTTGGGGCATTGCCACCACC
TGTCAGCTCCTTTCCGGAACTTTCGCTTTCCCCCTCCCTATTGCCACGGCGGAACTCATCGCCGCCTGCC
TTGCCCGCTGCTGGACAGGGGCTCGGCTGTTGGGCACTGACAATTCCGTGGTGTTGTCGGGGAAATCATC
GTCCTTTCCTTGGCTGCTCGCCTATGTTGCCACCTGGATTCTGCGCGGGACGTCCTTCTGCTACGTCCCT
TCGGCCCTCAATCCAGCGGACCTTCCTTCCCGCGGCCTGCTGCCGGCTCTGCGGCCTCTTCCGCGTCTTC
GCCTTCGCCCTCAGACGAGTCGGATCTCCCTTTGGGCCGCCTCCCCGCATCGATACCGAGCGCTGCTCGA
GAGATCTACGGGTGGCATCCCTGTGACCCCTCCCCAGTGCCTCTCCTGGCCCTGGAAGTTGCCACTCCAG
TGCCCACCAGCCTTGTCCTAATAAAATTAAGTTGCATCATTTTGTCTGACTAGGTGTCCTTCTATAATAT
TATGGGGTGGAGGGGGGTGGTATGGAGCAAGGGGCAAGTTGGGAAGACAACCTGTAGGGCCTGCGGGGTC
TATTGGGAACCAAGCTGGAGTGCAGTGGCACAATCTTGGCTCACTGCAATCTCCGCCTCCTGGGTTCAAG
CGATTCTCCTGCCTCAGCCTCCCGAGTTGTTGGGATTCCAGGCATGCATGACCAGGCTCAGCTAATTTTT
GTTTTTTTGGTAGAGACGGGGTTTCACCATATTGGCCAGGCTGGTCTCCAACTCCTAATCTCAGGTGATC
TACCCACCTTGGCCTCCCAAATTGCTGGGA
Features (pLannotate 1.2.2; 16 found; start..end, strand, type, name):
     76..216     +  repeat_region  AAV2 ITR: inverted terminal repeat of adeno-associated virus serotype 2 inverted
    221..272     -  misc_feature   bom (fragment): basis of mobility region from pBR322
    291..746     +  rep_origin     f1 ori (sequence partly withheld): f1 bacteriophage origin of replication; arrow indicates direction of (+) strand synthesis
    747..796     -  misc_feature   bom (fragment): basis of mobility region from pBR322
    898..933     -  CDS            rop (fragment): Rop protein, which maintains plasmids at low copy number; rop
   1028..1132    +  promoter       AmpR promoter: bla
   1133..1993    +  CDS            AmpR: β-lactamase; bla; confers resistance to ampicillin, carbenicillin, and related antibiotics
   2164..2752    +  rep_origin     ori: high-copy-number ColE1/pMB1/pBR322/pUC origin of replication
   2825..2852    +  repeat_region  AAV2 ITR (fragment): inverted terminal repeat of adeno-associated virus serotype 2 inverted
   2881..2908    +  repeat_region  AAV2 ITR (fragment): inverted terminal repeat of adeno-associated virus serotype 2 inverted
   2962..4250    +  promoter       CaMKII promoter: promoter for the mouse calcium/calmodulin-dependent kinase II α subunit
   4289..5215    +  CDS            ChR2(H134R): H134R mutant of an N-terminal fragment of channelrhodopsin-2 from the alga Chlamydomonas reinhardtii (Nagel et al., 2005) blue light-activated cation channel
   5228..5934    +  CDS            mCherry (fragment): monomeric derivative of DsRed fluorescent protein (Shaner et al., 2004) mammalian codon-optimized
   5936..5960    +  misc_feature   MCS (fragment): pBluescript multiple cloning site
   5960..6548    +  misc_feature   WPRE: woodchuck hepatitis virus posttranscriptional regulatory element
   6580..36      +  polyA_signal   hGH poly(A) signal (across the origin): human growth hormone polyadenylation signal
