[The description below was written by a language model from this plasmid's Addgene catalogue record and pLannotate feature annotations shown in this document.]
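Description:
pAAV-CaMKIIa-hChR2(E123A)-mCherry is an adeno-associated virus transfer plasmid for mammalian expression, built on a pAAV backbone to which a CaMKIIa promoter and a WPRE were added. It is propagated in bacteria through a high-copy ColE1/pUC-type origin and selected with ampicillin via the β-lactamase gene. An f1 phage origin is also present in the backbone. The annotated sequence is about 7 kb. AAV2 inverted terminal repeats flank the expression cassette, although the upstream repeat is detected only as short fragments in the automated annotation. The ITRs are the cis elements needed for replication and packaging of the intervening DNA into recombinant AAV particles when helper functions are supplied.

The payload is a humanized channelrhodopsin-2 from Chlamydomonas reinhardtii carrying the E123A substitution, a variant the record calls ChETA 2.0, fused at its C terminus to the red fluorescent protein mCherry. The feature table labels the opsin coding region as ChR2(H134R). This appears to be the annotation tool's closest database match rather than a statement of the actual mutation, since the catalogue entry specifies E123A. Expression is driven by the mouse CaMKIIα promoter, which is generally used to restrict expression to excitatory neurons. Downstream, the WPRE enhances transcript stability and expression, and a human growth hormone polyadenylation signal terminates the message.

The construct is intended for making AAV vectors that deliver a blue-light-gated cation channel with fast kinetics to neurons, allowing ultrafast optogenetic control. The mCherry fusion lets expressing cells be identified by fluorescence.
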