Addgene plasmid #35506: pAAV-CaMKIIa-hChR2(E123A)-mCherry
Purpose: AAV expression of CaMKIIa-driven hChR2 variant CheTA 2.0 for ultrafast optogenetic control.
Depositing lab: Karl Deisseroth. Depositing organization: Stanford University. Publication: Principles for applying optogenetic tools derived from direct comparative analysis of microbial opsins. Mattis J, Tye KM, Ferenczi EA, Ramakrishnan C, O'Shea DJ, Prakash R, Gunaydin LA, Hyun M, Fenno LE, Gradinaru V, Yizhar O, Deisseroth K. Nat Methods. 2011 Dec 18;9(2):159-72. doi: 10.1038/nmeth.1808. PubMed 22179551.
Backbone
  Vector backbone: pAAV
  Backbone size w/o insert (bp): 5385
  Modifications to backbone: Addition of a CaMKIIa promoter and a WPRE
  Vector type: Mammalian Expression, AAV
Growth in bacteria
  Bacterial resistance: Ampicillin, 100 μg/mL
  Growth temperature: 37°C
  Growth strain: NEB Stable
  Copy number: High Copy
Gene/Insert
  Gene/Insert name: hChR2
  Species: Chlamydomonas reinhardtii
  Insert size (bp): 1646
  Mutation: E123A
  Promoter: CaMKIIa
  Tag / fusion protein: mCherry (C terminal on insert)
  Cloning method: Restriction Enzyme; 5′ cloning site BamHI (not destroyed); 3′ cloning site EcoRI (not destroyed)
  Sequencing primers: 5′ AGTCCTGCAGTATTGTGTAT; 3′ GCAATAGCATGATACAAAGG
Terms and licenses: Academic/Nonprofit Terms; Industry Terms: Not Available to Industry
How to cite: pAAV-CaMKIIa-hChR2(E123A)-mCherry was a gift from Karl Deisseroth (Addgene plasmid # 35506 ; http://n2t.net/addgene:35506 ; RRID:Addgene_35506)
