>Addgene plasmid #35506 | pAAV-CaMKIIa-hChR2(E123A)-mCherry | addgene partial sequence | sequence record 45040 | pBR322ori-F
AGCGTCGATTTTTGTGATGCTCGTCAGGGGGGCGGAGCCTATGGAAAAACGCCAGCAACGCGGCCTTTTT
ACGGTTCCTGGCCTTTTGCTGGCCTTTTGCTCACATGTCCTGCAGGCAGCTGCGCGCTCGCTC
