>Addgene plasmid #35506 | pAAV-CaMKIIa-hChR2(E123A)-mCherry | addgene partial sequence | sequence record 45159 | mCherry-R 5'-TTGGTCACCTTCAGCTTGG-3'
CCTCGCCCTCGCCCTCGATCTCGAACTCGTGGCCGTTCACGGAGCCCTCCATGTGCACCTTGAAGCGCAT
GAACTCCTTGATGATGGCCATGTTATCCTCCTCGCCCTTGCTCACGGCGGCCGCTGGCACGGCTCCGGCC
TCGGCTTCGTCTTCGACGAGAGTCTCGACCTCGATCTCCGTTCCGCCGATGTTCAGTTTGGTGGTTTTGC
GGATATCTCCGTGAATCAATATGTGCTCGTGGATCAGGACGCGCAGGTAGTGTCCCAACAACCCCCAACA
ATTTTTACTCATCAGATCAATAATCGTGTGACCTACGGTGGAGCCATAGACGCTCAGGACGCCAAAACCT
TCGGGCCCCAAAATGAAGAGAATTGGGAACATACCCCAGCTCACGAAAAACAGCCATGCCATGCCGGTCA
CGACCTGGCGGCACCGACCCTTTGGCACAGTATGATAACCCTCGATATATGCTTTGGCGGCGTGAAAAAA
TGTGTTCGCGCCATAGCACAATCCAAGACAAAAGAAGATGACTTTAACATAGCCGGTTGCCATGGCGCTG
GTAGCCCCCCACACGATAGTCCCGATGTCTGAGACAAGGAGTCCCATGGTTCTCCTGCTGTAGTCGTTGC
TCAGGCCGGTGAGGTTGCTCAGGTGGATAAGGATGACAGGACAA
