>Addgene plasmid #35506 | pAAV-CaMKIIa-hChR2(E123A)-mCherry | addgene partial sequence | sequence record 46156 | mCaMKIIa-pro-F2 5'-GGCAAAGAGGAGCAGGTTTT
CAGTTACCGGGGCAACGGGAACAGGGCGTTTCGGAGGTGGTTGCCATGGGGACCTGGATGCTGACGAAGG
CTCGCGAGGCTGTGAGCAGCCACAGTGCCCTGCTCAGAAGCCCCAAGCTCGTCAGTCAAGCCGGTTCTCC
GTTTGCACTCAGGAGCACGGGCAGGCGAGTGGCCCCTAGTTCTGGGGGCAGCTCTAGAGCGGTACCGGAT
CCCCGGGTACCGGTGCCACCATGGATTATGGAGGCGCTTTGTCTGCCGTCGGACGCGAACTTTTGTTCGT
TACTAATCCTGTGGTGGTGAACGGGTCCGTCCTGGTCCCTGAGGATCAATGTTACTGTGCCGGATGGATT
GAATCTCGCGGCACGAACGGCGCTCAGACCGCGTCAAATGTCCTGCAGTGGCTTGCAGCAGGATTCAGCA
TTTTGCTGCTGATGTTCTATGCCTACCAAACCTGGAAATCTACATGCGGCTGGGAGGAGATCTATGTGTG
CGCCATTGAAATGGTTAAGGTGATTCTCGAGTTCTTTTTTGAGTTTAAGAATCCCTCTATGCTCTACCTT
GCCACAGGACACCGGGTGCAGTGGCTGCGCTATGCAGCCTGGCTGCTCACTTGTCCTGTCATCCTTATCC
ACCTGAGCAACCTCACCGGCCTGAGCAACGACTACAGCAGGAGAACCATGGGACTCCTTGTCTCAGACAT
CGGGACTATCGTGTGGGGGGCTACCAGCGCCATGGCAACCGGCTATGTTAAAGTCATCTTCTTTTGTCTT
GGATTGTGCTATGGCGCGAACACATTTTTTCACGCCGCCAAAGCATATATCGAGGGTTATCATACTGTGC
CAAAGGGTCGGTGCCGCCAGGTCGTGACCGGCATGG
